>Addgene plasmid #143179 | TFORF2225 | addgene full sequence | sequence record 397811 | Addgene NGS Result
TTAATGTAGTCTTATGCAATACTCTTGTAGTCTTGCAACATGGTAACGATGAGTTAGCAACATGCCTTAC
AAGGAGAGAAAAAGCACCGTGCATGCCGATTGGTGGAAGTAAGGTGGTACGATCGTGCCTTATTAGGAAG
GCAACAGACGGGTCTGACATGGATTGGACGAACCACTGAATTGCCGCATTGCAGAGATATTGTATTTAAG
TGCCTAGCTCGATACATAAACGGGTCTCTCTGGTTAGACCAGATCTGAGCCTGGGAGCTCTCTGGCTAAC
TAGGGAACCCACTGCTTAAGCCTCAATAAAGCTTGCCTTGAGTGCTTCAAGTAGTGTGTGCCCGTCTGTT
GTGTGACTCTGGTAACTAGAGATCCCTCAGACCCTTTTAGTCAGTGTGGAAAATCTCTAGCAGTGGCGCC
CGAACAGGGACTTGAAAGCGAAAGGGAAACCAGAGGAGCTCTCTCGACGCAGGACTCGGCTTGCTGAAGC
GCGCACGGCAAGAGGCGAGGGGCGGCGACTGGTGAGTACGCCAAAAATTTTGACTAGCGGAGGCTAGAAG
GAGAGAGATGGGTGCGAGAGCGTCAGTATTAAGCGGGGGAGAATTAGATCGCGATGGGAAAAAATTCGGT
TAAGGCCAGGGGGAAAGAAAAAATATAAATTAAAACATATAGTATGGGCAAGCAGGGAGCTAGAACGATT
CGCAGTTAATCCTGGCCTGTTAGAAACATCAGAAGGCTGTAGACAAATACTGGGACAGCTACAACCATCC
CTTCAGACAGGATCAGAAGAACTTAGATCATTATATAATACAGTAGCAACCCTCTATTGTGTGCATCAAA
GGATAGAGATAAAAGACACCAAGGAAGCTTTAGACAAGATAGAGGAAGAGCAAAACAAAAGTAAGACCAC
CGCACAGCAAGCGGCCGCTGATCTTCAGACCTGGAGGAGGAGATATGAGGGACAATTGGAGAAGTGAATT
ATATAAATATAAAGTAGTAAAAATTGAACCATTAGGAGTAGCACCCACCAAGGCAAAGAGAAGAGTGGTG
CAGAGAGAAAAAAGAGCAGTGGGAATAGGAGCTTTGTTCCTTGGGTTCTTGGGAGCAGCAGGAAGCACTA
TGGGCGCAGCGTCAATGACGCTGACGGTACAGGCCAGACAATTATTGTCTGGTATAGTGCAGCAGCAGAA
CAATTTGCTGAGGGCTATTGAGGCGCAACAGCATCTGTTGCAACTCACAGTCTGGGGCATCAAGCAGCTC
CAGGCAAGAATCCTGGCTGTGGAAAGATACCTAAAGGATCAACAGCTCCTGGGGATTTGGGGTTGCTCTG
GAAAACTCATTTGCACCACTGCTGTGCCTTGGAATGCTAGTTGGAGTAATAAATCTCTGGAACAGATTTG
GAATCACACGACCTGGATGGAGTGGGACAGAGAAATTAACAATTACACAAGCTTAATACACTCCTTAATT
GAAGAATCGCAAAACCAGCAAGAAAAGAATGAACAAGAATTATTGGAATTAGATAAATGGGCAAGTTTGT
GGAATTGGTTTAACATAACAAATTGGCTGTGGTATATAAAATTATTCATAATGATAGTAGGAGGCTTGGT
AGGTTTAAGAATAGTTTTTGCTGTACTTTCTATAGTGAATAGAGTTAGGCAGGGATATTCACCATTATCG
TTTCAGACCCACCTCCCAACCCCGAGGGGACCCATGCATTGCATCTCAATTAGTCAGCAACCAGGTGTGG
AAAGTCCCCAGGCTCCCCAGCAGGCAGAAGTATGCAAAGCATGCGTCTCAATTAGTCAGCAACCATAGTC
CCGCCCCTAACTCCGCCCATCCCGCCCCTAACTCCGCCCAGTTCCGCCCATTCTCCGCCCCATGGCTGAC
TAATTTTTTTTATTTATGCAGAGGCCGAGGCCGCCTCGGCCTCTGAGCTATTCCAGAAGTAGTGAGGAGG
CTTTTTTGGAGGCCTAGGCTTTTGCAAAAAGCTTTCTAGAGGTACCACCGGAGCTTACCATGACCGAGTA
CAAGCCCACGGTGCGCCTCGCCACCCGCGACGACGTCCCCAGGGCCGTACGCACCCTCGCCGCCGCGTTC
GCCGACTACCCCGCCACGCGCCACACCGTCGATCCGGACCGCCACATCGAGCGGGTCACCGAGCTGCAAG
AACTCTTCCTCACGCGCGTCGGGCTCGACATCGGCAAGGTGTGGGTCGCGGACGACGGCGCCGCCGTGGC
GGTCTGGACCACGCCGGAGAGCGTCGAAGCGGGGGCGGTGTTCGCCGAGATCGGCCCGCGCATGGCCGAG
TTGAGCGGTTCCCGGCTGGCCGCGCAGCAACAGATGGAAGGCCTCCTGGCGCCGCACCGGCCCAAGGAGC
CCGCGTGGTTCCTGGCCACCGTCGGCGTCTCGCCCGACCACCAGGGCAAGGGTCTGGGCAGCGCCGTCGT
GCTCCCCGGAGTGGAGGCGGCCGAGCGCGCCGGGGTGCCCGCCTTCCTGGAGACCTCCGCGCCCCGCAAC
CTCCCCTTCTACGAGCGGCTCGGCTTCACCGTCACCGCCGACGTCGAGGTGCCCGAAGGACCGCGCACCT
GGTGCATGACCCGCAAGCCCGGTGCCAGTTAACGAATTCTAGATCTTGAGACAAATGGCAGTATTCATCC
ACAATTTTAAAAGAAAAGGGGGGATTGGGGGGTACAGTGCAGGGGAAAGAATAGTAGACATAATAGCAAC
AGACATACAAACTAAAGAATTACAAAAACAAATTACAAAAATTCAAAATTTTCGGGTTTATTACAGGGAC
AGCAGAGATCCACTTTGGCGCCGGCTCGAGGCCTGCAGGTGCAAAGATGGATAAAGTTTTAAACAGAGAG
GAATCTTTGCAGCTAATGGACCTTCTAGGTCTTGAAAGGAGTGGGAATTGGCTCCGGTGCCCGTCAGTGG
GCAGAGCGCACATCGCCCACAGTCCCCGAGAAGTTGGGGGGAGGGGTCGGCAATTGAACCGGTGCCTAGA
GAAGGTGGCGCGGGGTAAACTGGGAAAGTGATGTCGTGTACTGGCTCCGCCTTTTTCCCGAGGGTGGGGG
AGAACCGTATATAAGTGCAGTAGTCGCCGTGAACGTTCTTTTTCGCAACGGGTTTGCCGCCAGAACACAG
GTAAGTGCCGTGTGTGGTTCCCGCGGGCCTGGCCTCTTTACGGGTTATGGCCCTTGCGTGCCTTGAATTA
CTTCCACCTGGCTGCAGTACGTGATTCTTGATCCCGAGCTTCGGGTTGGAAGTGGGTGGGAGAGTTCGAG
GCCTTGCGCTTAAGGAGCCCCTTCGCCTCGTGCTTGAGTTGAGGCCTGGCCTGGGCGCTGGGGCCGCCGC
GTGCGAATCTGGTGGCACCTTCGCGCCTGTCTCGCTGCTTTCGATAAGTCTCTAGCCATTTAAAATTTTT
GATGACCTGCTGCGACGCTTTTTTTCTGGCAAGATAGTCTTGTAAATGCGGGCCAAGATCTGCACACTGG
TATTTCGGTTTTTGGGGCCGCGGGCGGCGACGGGGCCCGTGCGTCCCAGCGCACATGTTCGGCGAGGCGG
GGCCTGCGAGCGCGGCCACCGAGAATCGGACGGGGGTAGTCTCAAGCTGGCCGGCCTGCTCTGGTGCCTG
GCCTCGCGCCGCCGTGTATCGCCCCGCCCTGGGCGGCAAGGCTGGCCCGGTCGGCACCAGTTGCGTGAGC
GGAAAGATGGCCGCTTCCCGGCCCTGCTGCAGGGAGCTCAAAATGGAGGACGCGGCGCTCGGGAGAGCGG
GCGGGTGAGTCACCCACACAAAGGAAAAGGGCCTTTCCGTCCTCAGCCGTCGCTTCATGTGACTCCACGG
AGTACCGGGCGCCGTCCAGGCACCTCGATTAGTTCTCGAGCTTTTGGAGTACGTCGTCTTTAGGTTGGGG
GGAGGGGTTTTATGCGATGGAGTTTCCCCACACTGAGTGGGTGGAGACTGAAGTTAGGCCAGCTTGGCAC
TTGATGTAATTCTCCTTGGAATTTGCCCTTTTTGAGTTTGGATCTTGGTTCATTCTCAAGCCTCAGACAG
TGGTTCAAAGTTTTTTTCTTCCATTTCAGGTGTCGTGAGGCTAGCACCGCCACCATGCTGGAGAATTACA
GGAATCTTCTCTCATTGGCAGAACCAAAGCCAGAAATCTACACTTGTTCCTCCTGCCTTCTGGCCTTCTC
CTGTCAGCAGTTCCTCAGTCAACATGTACTTCAGATCTTCCTGGGCTTATGTGCAGAAAATCACTTCCAT
CCAGGGAATTCTAGCCCAGGGCATTGGAAACAGCAGGGGCAGCAGTATTCCCATGTAAGCTGTTGGTTTG
AAAATGCAGAAGGTCAGGAGAGAGGAGGTGGCTCCAAACCCTGGTCTGCAAGGACAGAGGAGAGAGAAAC
CTCAAGGGCATTCCCCAGCCCACTCCAAAGACAGTCAGCAAGTCCTAGAAAAGGCAACATGGTGGTAGAA
ACAGAGCCCAGCTCAGCCCAAAGACCAAACCCTGTGCAGCTAGACAAAGGCTTGAAGGAATTAGAAACCT
TGAGATTTGGAGCAATCAACTGTAGAGAGTATGAACCGGACCATAACCTGGAATCAAACTTTATTACAAA
CCCGAGGACCCTCTTAGGGAAGAAGCCCTACATTTGCAGTGATTGTGGGCGAAGCTTTAAAGATAGATCA
ACCCTCATCAGACACCATCGTATACACTCGATGGAGAAGCCTTATGTGTGCAGTGAGTGCGGGCGAGGTT
TTAGCCAGAAGTCCAACCTCAGCAGACACCAGAGAACACATTCAGAAGAGAAGCCTTATTTGTGCAGGGA
GTGTGGGCAAAGCTTTAGAAGTAAGTCCATCCTCAATAGACATCAGTGGACTCACTCAGAGGAGAAGCCC
TATGTTTGCAGCGAGTGTGGGCGAGGCTTTAGCGAGAAGTCATCCTTCATCAGACACCAGAGGACACACT
CCGGTGAGAAACCCTATGTGTGCCTGGAGTGTGGACGAAGCTTTTGTGATAAGTCAACCCTCAGAAAACA
CCAGAGGATACACTCAGGGGAGAAGCCTTATGTTTGCAGGGAGTGTGGGCGAGGCTTTAGCCAGAACTCA
GATCTCATCAAACACCAGAGGACACACTTGGATGAGAAGCCTTATGTTTGCAGGGAGTGTGGGCGAGGCT
TTTGTGACAAGTCAACCCTCATCATACACGAGCGGACGCACTCTGGAGAGAAGCCTTATGTGTGTGGTGA
GTGTGGCCGAGGCTTTAGTCGGAAATCACTCCTCCTTGTCCACCAGAGGACACACTCAGGGGAGAAGCAT
TATGTCTGCAGGGAGTGTAGGCGAGGTTTTAGCCAGAAGTCAAATCTCATCAGACACCAGAGGACGCACT
CAAATGAGAAGCCTTATATTTGCAGGGAATGTGGGCGAGGCTTTTGTGACAAGTCAACCCTCATTGTACA
TGAGAGGACACACTCAGGAGAGAAGCCTTACGTGTGCAGTGAGTGTGGCCGAGGCTTTAGCCGGAAATCA
CTCCTCCTTGTCCACCAGAGGACACACTCAGGGGAGAAGCATTATGTTTGTAGGGAGTGTGGGCGAGGCT
TTAGTCATAAGTCAAATCTCATCAGACACCAGAGGACACACTAGTAATGAACTAGTCCGTAACTTGAAAG
TATTTCGATTTCTTGGCTTTATATATCTTGTGGAAAGGACGATCAATAGGCATAAAGCGCTGGGAGACGC
GTTAAGTCGACAATCAACCTCTGGATTACAAAATTTGTGAAAGATTGACTGGTATTCTTAACTATGTTGC
TCCTTTTACGCTATGTGGATACGCTGCTTTAATGCCTTTGTATCATGCTATTGCTTCCCGTATGGCTTTC
ATTTTCTCCTCCTTGTATAAATCCTGGTTGCTGTCTCTTTATGAGGAGTTGTGGCCCGTTGTCAGGCAAC
GTGGCGTGGTGTGCACTGTGTTTGCTGACGCAACCCCCACTGGTTGGGGCATTGCCACCACCTGTCAGCT
CCTTTCCGGGACTTTCGCTTTCCCCCTCCCTATTGCCACGGCGGAACTCATCGCCGCCTGCCTTGCCCGC
TGCTGGACAGGGGCTCGGCTGTTGGGCACTGACAATTCCGTGGTGTTGTCGGGGAAATCATCGTCCTTTC
CTTGGCTGCTCGCCTGTGTTGCCACCTGGATTCTGCGCGGGACGTCCTTCTGCTACGTCCCTTCGGCCCT
CAATCCAGCGGACCTTCCTTCCCGCGGCCTGCTGCCGGCTCTGCGGCCTCTTCCGCGTCTTCGCCTTCGC
CCTCAGACGAGTCGGATCTCCCTTTGGGCCGCCTCCCCGCGTCGACTTTAAGACCAATGACTTACAAGGC
AGCTGTAGATCTTAGCCACTTTTTAAAAGAAAAGGGGGGACTGGAAGGGCTAATTCACTCCCAACGAAGA
CAAGATCTGCTTTTTGCTTGTACTGGGTCTCTCTGGTTAGACCAGATCTGAGCCTGGGAGCTCTCTGGCT
AACTAGGGAACCCACTGCTTAAGCCTCAATAAAGCTTGCCTTGAGTGCTTCAAGTAGTGTGTGCCCGTCT
GTTGTGTGACTCTGGTAACTAGAGATCCCTCAGACCCTTTTAGTCAGTGTGGAAAATCTCTAGCAGTACG
TATAGTAGTTCATGTCATCTTATTATTCAGTATTTATAACTTGCAAAGAAATGAATATCAGAGAGTGAGA
GGAACTTGTTTATTGCAGCTTATAATGGTTACAAATAAAGCAATAGCATCACAAATTTCACAAATAAAGC
ATTTTTTTCACTGCATTCTAGTTGTGGTTTGTCCAAACTCATCAATGTATCTTATCATGTCTGGCTCTAG
CTATCCCGCCCCTAACTCCGCCCATCCCGCCCCTAACTCCGCCCAGTTCCGCCCATTCTCCGCCCCATGG
CTGACTAATTTTTTTTATTTATGCAGAGGCCGAGGCCGCCTCGGCCTCTGAGCTATTCCAGAAGTAGTGA
GGAGGCTTTTTTGGAGGCCTAGGGACGTACCCAATTCGCCCTATAGTGAGTCGTATTACGCGCGCTCACT
GGCCGTCGTTTTACAACGTCGTGACTGGGAAAACCCTGGCGTTACCCAACTTAATCGCCTTGCAGCACAT
CCCCCTTTCGCCAGCTGGCGTAATAGCGAAGAGGCCCGCACCGATCGCCCTTCCCAACAGTTGCGCAGCC
TGAATGGCGAATGGG
[124 nt withheld, positions 7226-7349]
C
[91 nt withheld, positions 7351-7441]
A
[49 nt withheld, positions 7443-7491]
CCTTTGACGTTGGAGTCCACGTTCTTT
[37 nt withheld, positions 7519-7555]
ACCCTATCTCGGTCTATTCTTTTGATTTATAAGGGATTTTGCCGATTTCGGCCTATTGGTTAAAAAATGA
GCTGATTTAACAAAAATTTAACGCGAATTTTAACAAAATATTAACGCTTACAATTTAGGTGGCACTTTTC
GGGGAAATGTGCGCGGAACCCCTATTTGTTTATTTTTCTAAATACATTCAAATATGTATCCGCTCATGAG
ACAATAACCCTGATAAATGCTTCAATAATATTGAAAAAGGAAGAGTATGAGTATTCAACATTTCCGTGTC
GCCCTTATTCCCTTTTTTGCGGCATTTTGCCTTCCTGTTTTTGCTCACCCAGAAACGCTGGTGAAAGTAA
AAGATGCTGAAGATCAGTTGGGTGCACGAGTGGGTTACATCGAACTGGATCTCAACAGCGGTAAGATCCT
TGAGAGTTTTCGCCCCGAAGAACGTTTTCCAATGATGAGCACTTTTAAAGTTCTGCTATGTGGCGCGGTA
TTATCCCGTATTGACGCCGGGCAAGAGCAACTCGGTCGCCGCATACACTATTCTCAGAATGACTTGGTTG
AGTACTCACCAGTCACAGAAAAGCATCTTACGGATGGCATGACAGTAAGAGAATTATGCAGTGCTGCCAT
AACCATGAGTGATAACACTGCGGCCAACTTACTTCTGACAACGATCGGAGGACCGAAGGAGCTAACCGCT
TTTTTGCACAACATGGGGGATCATGTAACTCGCCTTGATCGTTGGGAACCGGAGCTGAATGAAGCCATAC
CAAACGACGAGCGTGACACCACGATGCCTGTAGCAATGGCAACAACGTTGCGCAAACTATTAACTGGCGA
ACTACTTACTCTAGCTTCCCGGCAACAATTAATAGACTGGATGGAGGCGGATAAAGTTGCAGGACCACTT
CTGCGCTCGGCCCTTCCGGCTGGCTGGTTTATTGCTGATAAATCTGGAGCCGGTGAGCGTGGGTCTCGCG
GTATCATTGCAGCACTGGGGCCAGATGGTAAGCCCTCCCGTATCGTAGTTATCTACACGACGGGGAGTCA
GGCAACTATGGATGAACGAAATAGACAGATCGCTGAGATAGGTGCCTCACTGATTAAGCATTGGTAACTG
TCAGACCAAGTTTACTCATATATACTTTAGATTGATTTAAAACTTCATTTTTAATTTAAAAGGATCTAGG
TGAAGATCCTTTTTGATAATCTCATGACCAAAATCCCTTAACGTGAGTTTTCGTTCCACTGAGCGTCAGA
CCCCGTAGAAAAGATCAAAGGATCTTCTTGAGATCCTTTTTTTCTGCGCGTAATCTGCTGCTTGCAAACA
AAAAAACCACCGCTACCAGCGGTGGTTTGTTTGCCGGATCAAGAGCTACCAACTCTTTTTCCGAAGGTAA
CTGGCTTCAGCAGAGCGCAGATACCAAATACTGTTCTTCTAGTGTAGCCGTAGTTAGGCCACCACTTCAA
GAACTCTGTAGCACCGCCTACATACCTCGCTCTGCTAATCCTGTTACCAGTGGCTGCTGCCAGTGGCGAT
AAGTCGTGTCTTACCGGGTTGGACTCAAGACGATAGTTACCGGATAAGGCGCAGCGGTCGGGCTGAACGG
GGGGTTCGTGCACACAGCCCAGCTTGGAGCGAACGACCTACACCGAACTGAGATACCTACAGCGTGAGCT
ATGAGAAAGCGCCACGCTTCCCGAAGGGAGAAAGGCGGACAGGTATCCGGTAAGCGGCAGGGTCGGAACA
GGAGAGCGCACGAGGGAGCTTCCAGGGGGAAACGCCTGGTATCTTTATAGTCCTGTCGGGTTTCGCCACC
TCTGACTTGAGCGTCGATTTTTGTGATGCTCGTCAGGGGGGCGGAGCCTATGGAAAAACGCCAGCAACGC
GGCCTTTTTACGGTTCCTGGCCTTTTGCTGGCCTTTTGCTCACATGTTCTTTCCTGCGTTATCCCCTGAT
TCTGTGGATAACCGTATTACCGCCTTTGAGTGAGCTGATACCGCTCGCCGCAGCCGAACGACCGAGCGCA
GCGAGTCAGTGAGCGAGGAAGCGGAAGAGCGCCCAATACGCAAACCGCCTCTCCCCGCGCGTTGGCCGAT
TCATTAATGCAGCTGGCACGACAGGTTTCCCGACTGGAAAGCGGGCAGTGAGCGCAACGCAATTAATGTG
AGTTAGCTCACTCATTAGGCACCCCAGGCTTTACACTTTATGCTTCCGGCTCGTATGTTGTGTGGAATTG
TGAGCGGATAACAATTTCACACAGGAAACAGCTATGACCATGATTACGCCAAGCGCGCAATTAACCCTCA
CTAAAGGGAACAAAAGCTGGAGCTGCAAGC
Features (pLannotate 1.2.2; 31 found; start..end, strand, type, name):
      5..231     +  promoter       RSV promoter: Rous sarcoma virus enhancer/promoter
    232..412     +  LTR            5' LTR (truncated): truncated 5' long terminal repeat (LTR) from HIV-1
    459..584     +  misc_feature   HIV-1 Ψ: packaging signal of human immunodeficiency virus type 1
    568..931     +  CDS            HIV-1 gag (fragment): gag protein from human immunodeficiency virus 1; gag
   1077..1310    +  misc_feature   RRE: The Rev response element (RRE) of HIV-1 allows for Rev-dependent mRNA export from the nucleus to the cytoplasm.
   1687..1713    +  CDS            Rev (fragment): human immunodeficiency virus 1 (HIV-1) Rev protein; rev; enhances nuclear export of unspliced and incompletely spliced viral mRNAs
   1720..1743    +  promoter       SV40 promoter (fragment): SV40 early promoter
   1744..1815    +  promoter       SV40 promoter (fragment): SV40 enhancer and early promoter
   1839..1974    +  rep_origin     SV40 ori: SV40 origin of replication
   2020..2616    +  CDS            PuroR (fragment): puromycin N-acetyltransferase; pac from Streptomyces; confers resistance to puromycin
   2665..2782    +  misc_feature   cPPT/CTS: central polypurine tract and central termination sequence of HIV-1
   2847..2913    +  CDS            small t antigen (fragment): SV40 (simian virus 40) small t antigen
   2920..4098    +  promoter       EF-1α promoter: strong constitutive promoter for human elongation factor EF-1α
   4115..4726    +  CDS            ZNF343 (fragment): ZN343_HUMAN - Experimental evidence at protein level: Swiss-Prot protein existence level 1. May be involved in transcriptional regulation. From Homo sapiens (Human).
   5657..5710    +  promoter       U6 promoter (fragment): RNA polymerase III promoter for human U6 snRNA
   5752..6340    +  misc_feature   WPRE: woodchuck hepatitis virus posttranscriptional regulatory element
   6391..6410    +  misc_feature   cPPT/CTS (fragment): central polypurine tract and central termination sequence of HIV-1
   6412..6645    +  LTR            3' LTR (ΔU3): self-inactivating 3' long terminal repeat (LTR) from HIV-1
   6723..6844    +  polyA_signal   SV40 poly(A) signal: SV40 polyadenylation signal
   6884..7019    +  rep_origin     SV40 ori: SV40 origin of replication
   7040..7058    -  promoter       T7 promoter: promoter for bacteriophage T7 RNA polymerase
   7066..7221    +  CDS            lacZα (fragment): LacZα fragment of β-galactosidase; lacZ fragment
   7226..7654    +  rep_origin     f1 ori (sequence partly withheld): f1 bacteriophage origin of replication; arrow indicates direction of (+) strand synthesis
   7707..7811    +  promoter       AmpR promoter: bla
   7812..8672    +  CDS            AmpR: β-lactamase; bla; confers resistance to ampicillin, carbenicillin, and related antibiotics
   8843..9431    +  rep_origin     ori: high-copy-number ColE1/pMB1/pBR322/pUC origin of replication
   9614..9706    +  CDS            lacI (fragment): lac repressor; lacI; The lac repressor binds to the lac operator to inhibit transcription in E. coli. This inhibition can be relieved by adding lactose or isopropyl-β-D-thiogalactopyranoside (IPTG).
   9719..9740    +  protein_bind   CAP binding site: CAP binding activates transcription in the presence of cAMP. E. coli catabolite activator protein
   9755..9785    +  promoter       lac promoter: promoter for the E. coli lac operon
   9793..9809    +  protein_bind   lac operator: The lac repressor binds to the lac operator to inhibit transcription in E. coli. This inhibition can be relieved by adding lactose or isopropyl-β-D-thiogalactopyranoside (IPTG). lac repressor encoded by lacI
   9854..9872    +  promoter       T3 promoter: promoter for bacteriophage T3 RNA polymerase
