[The description below was written by a language model from this plasmid's Addgene catalogue record and pLannotate feature annotations shown in this document.]
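Description:
TFORF2225 is a third-generation-style, self-inactivating lentiviral expression plasmid built on the pLX_TRC317 backbone and carrying the human zinc-finger gene ZNF343 as one member of a barcoded transcription factor ORF collection. It is propagated in E. coli through a high-copy ColE1/pUC-type origin with ampicillin selection (AmpR). An f1 origin and remnants of a lac/T7/T3 cloning region are also present in the backbone. Because of the repeated LTR sequences, the depositor cautions that recombination can occur and recommends checking several colonies.

The viral portion begins with an RSV promoter fused to a truncated HIV-1 5' LTR, which drives Tat-independent production of genomic RNA in packaging cells. This is followed by the Ψ packaging signal with a partial gag sequence and the RRE for Rev-dependent nuclear export. The cPPT/CTS lies further downstream, between the two expression units. An SV40 early promoter/origin segment drives puromycin N-acetyltransferase, allowing selection of transduced mammalian cells. The EF-1α promoter then drives the roughly 1.6 kb ZNF343 ORF. The automated annotation matched only the first part of this ORF to the reference protein, consistent with the specific transcript isoform cited in the record. A WPRE downstream enhances transcript expression, and the cassette ends in a ΔU3 3' LTR, followed by an SV40 poly(A) signal outside the provirus. The unique 24-bp barcode described in the catalogue entry is not separately annotated in the feature table.

The construct is intended for constitutive overexpression of ZNF343. The barcode identifies the transcription factor in pooled screens such as those probing directed cell differentiation.
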