Addgene plasmid #143179: TFORF2225
Purpose: Lentiviral vector for overexpressing transcription factor ORFs with unique 24-bp barcodes. Barcodes facilitate identification of transcription factors in pooled screens.
Depositing lab: Feng Zhang. Depositing organization: Broad Institute. Publication: A transcription factor atlas of directed differentiation. Joung J, Ma S, Tay T, Geiger-Schuller KR, Kirchgatterer PC, Verdine VK, Guo B, Arias-Garcia MA, Allen WE, Singh A, Kuksenko O, Abudayyeh OO, Gootenberg JS, Fu Z, Macrae RK, Buenrostro JD, Regev A, Zhang F. Cell. 2023 Jan 5;186(1):209-229.e26. doi: 10.1016/j.cell.2022.11.026. PubMed 36608654.
Backbone
  Vector backbone: pLX_TRC317
  Backbone manufacturer: Broad Institute Genetic Perturbation Platform
  Backbone size w/o insert (bp): 8264
  Vector type: Mammalian Expression, Lentiviral
  Selectable markers: Puromycin
Growth in bacteria
  Bacterial resistance: Ampicillin, 100 μg/mL
  Growth temperature: 37°C
  Growth strain: NEB Stable
  Copy number: High Copy
Gene/Insert
  Gene/Insert name: ZNF343
  Species: H. sapiens (human)
  Insert size (bp): 1631
  Entrez Gene: ZNF343 (a.k.a. FLJ39592, MGC10715, MGC20504, dJ734P14.5)
  Promoter: EF1a
  Cloning method: Unknown
  Sequencing primers: 5′ GGGTGGAGACTGAAGTTAGGCCAG; 3′ CACATAGCGTAAAAGGAGCAACATAG
Terms and licenses: Academic/Nonprofit Terms; Industry Terms: Not Available to Industry
Depositor comments: NM_001282498,ENST00000617391 . The transcription factor ORF portion of this plasmid was synthesized by Genewiz. Please test multiple small colonies in case of plasmid recombination. To make this collection available in a timely manner, a portion of this collection was not fully sequenced by Addgene. If an Addgene verified full plasmid sequence is not available, please contact us prior to placing an order to request the full sequence.
How to cite: TFORF2225 was a gift from Feng Zhang (Addgene plasmid # 143179 ; http://n2t.net/addgene:143179 ; RRID:Addgene_143179)
