>Addgene plasmid #143179 | TFORF2225 | depositor partial sequence | sequence record 281675 | Insert
ACCGCCACCATGCTGGAGAATTACAGGAATCTTCTCTCATTGGCAGAACCAAAGCCAGAAATCTACACTT
GTTCCTCCTGCCTTCTGGCCTTCTCCTGTCAGCAGTTCCTCAGTCAACATGTACTTCAGATCTTCCTGGG
CTTATGTGCAGAAAATCACTTCCATCCAGGGAATTCTAGCCCAGGGCATTGGAAACAGCAGGGGCAGCAG
TATTCCCATGTAAGCTGTTGGTTTGAAAATGCAGAAGGTCAGGAGAGAGGAGGTGGCTCCAAACCCTGGT
CTGCAAGGACAGAGGAGAGAGAAACCTCAAGGGCATTCCCCAGCCCACTCCAAAGACAGTCAGCAAGTCC
TAGAAAAGGCAACATGGTGGTAGAAACAGAGCCCAGCTCAGCCCAAAGACCAAACCCTGTGCAGCTAGAC
AAAGGCTTGAAGGAATTAGAAACCTTGAGATTTGGAGCAATCAACTGTAGAGAGTATGAACCGGACCATA
ACCTGGAATCAAACTTTATTACAAACCCGAGGACCCTCTTAGGGAAGAAGCCCTACATTTGCAGTGATTG
TGGGCGAAGCTTTAAAGATAGATCAACCCTCATCAGACACCATCGTATACACTCGATGGAGAAGCCTTAT
GTGTGCAGTGAGTGCGGGCGAGGTTTTAGCCAGAAGTCCAACCTCAGCAGACACCAGAGAACACATTCAG
AAGAGAAGCCTTATTTGTGCAGGGAGTGTGGGCAAAGCTTTAGAAGTAAGTCCATCCTCAATAGACATCA
GTGGACTCACTCAGAGGAGAAGCCCTATGTTTGCAGCGAGTGTGGGCGAGGCTTTAGCGAGAAGTCATCC
TTCATCAGACACCAGAGGACACACTCCGGTGAGAAACCCTATGTGTGCCTGGAGTGTGGACGAAGCTTTT
GTGATAAGTCAACCCTCAGAAAACACCAGAGGATACACTCAGGGGAGAAGCCTTATGTTTGCAGGGAGTG
TGGGCGAGGCTTTAGCCAGAACTCAGATCTCATCAAACACCAGAGGACACACTTGGATGAGAAGCCTTAT
GTTTGCAGGGAGTGTGGGCGAGGCTTTTGTGACAAGTCAACCCTCATCATACACGAGCGGACGCACTCTG
GAGAGAAGCCTTATGTGTGTGGTGAGTGTGGCCGAGGCTTTAGTCGGAAATCACTCCTCCTTGTCCACCA
GAGGACACACTCAGGGGAGAAGCATTATGTCTGCAGGGAGTGTAGGCGAGGTTTTAGCCAGAAGTCAAAT
CTCATCAGACACCAGAGGACGCACTCAAATGAGAAGCCTTATATTTGCAGGGAATGTGGGCGAGGCTTTT
GTGACAAGTCAACCCTCATTGTACATGAGAGGACACACTCAGGAGAGAAGCCTTACGTGTGCAGTGAGTG
TGGCCGAGGCTTTAGCCGGAAATCACTCCTCCTTGTCCACCAGAGGACACACTCAGGGGAGAAGCATTAT
GTTTGTAGGGAGTGTGGGCGAGGCTTTAGTCATAAGTCAAATCTCATCAGACACCAGAGGACACACTAGT
AATGAACTAGTCCGTAACTTGAAAGTATTTCGATTTCTTGGCTTTATATATCTTGTGGAAAGGACGATCA
ATAGGCATAAAGCGCTGGGAG
