>Addgene plasmid #143179 | TFORF2225 | depositor partial sequence | sequence record 281676 | Barcode
TCAATAGGCATAAAGCGCTGGGAG
